Addgene plasmid #193335: pBS-TRE-YPet-WPRE
Purpose: Expresses YPet under the TRE promoter in mammalian cells
Depositing lab: Takeshi Imai. Depositing organization: Kyushu University. Publication: Automated neuronal reconstruction with super-multicolour Tetbow labelling and threshold-based clustering of colour hues. Leiwe MN, Fujimoto S, Baba T, Moriyasu D, Saha B, Sakaguchi R, Inagaki S, Imai T. Nat Commun. 2024 Jun 25;15(1):5279. doi: 10.1038/s41467-024-49455-y. PubMed 38918382.
Backbone
  Vector backbone: pBluescript SK(+)
  Backbone manufacturer: Stratagene
  Total vector size (bp): 4752
  Modifications to backbone: An Xho-Xho fragment containing TRE-SV40 poly A was transferred from pTRE-Tight (Clontech). WPRE was also inserted between a NotI site (not destroyed)
  Vector type: Mammalian Expression
Growth in bacteria
  Bacterial resistance: Ampicillin, 100 μg/mL
  Growth temperature: 37°C
  Growth strain: DH5alpha
  Copy number: High Copy
Gene/Insert
  Gene/Insert name: YPet
  Species: Modified fluorescent protein
  Insert size (bp): 720
  Promoter: TRE
  Cloning method: Restriction Enzyme; 5′ cloning site EcoRI (not destroyed); 3′ cloning site NotI (not destroyed)
  Sequencing primers: 5′ ATGTCGAGGTAGGCGTGTAC; 3′ WPRE-R
Resource information
  A portion of this plasmid was derived from a plasmid made by: The YPet gene was cloned from pCAGGS-RaichuEV-Rac (https://doi.org/10.1091/mbc.e11-01-0072).
Terms and licenses: Academic/Nonprofit Terms; Industry Terms: Not Available to Industry
Depositor comments: Please visit https://www.biorxiv.org/content/10.1101/2022.10.20.512984v1 for bioRxiv preprint.
How to cite: pBS-TRE-YPet-WPRE was a gift from Takeshi Imai (Addgene plasmid # 193335 ; http://n2t.net/addgene:193335 ; RRID:Addgene_193335)
