[The description below was written by a language model from this plasmid's Addgene catalogue record and pLannotate feature annotations shown in this document.]
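Description:
pBS-TRE-YPet-WPRE is a 4,752 bp mammalian expression plasmid built on the pBluescript SK(+) phagemid backbone. It is maintained in E. coli at high copy through the ColE1/pUC-type origin and selected with ampicillin via the β-lactamase (AmpR) gene and its own promoter. The backbone also retains the f1 bacteriophage origin, remnants of the lacZα/lac promoter-operator region, and the flanking T7 and T3 phage promoters that bracket the original multiple cloning site. There is no mammalian selection marker or viral packaging element in the annotated features, so the plasmid is suited to transient delivery rather than stable selection.

The expression cassette was assembled by moving a TRE–SV40 poly(A) fragment from pTRE-Tight into the backbone and adding a WPRE. The tight TRE promoter consists of seven tet operator repeats upstream of a minimal CMV promoter, so it is essentially silent on its own and requires a tetracycline-controlled transactivator (tTA or rtTA) supplied from a separate construct. It drives YPet, a bright yellow fluorescent protein derived from Aequorea victoria GFP, cloned between EcoRI and NotI sites that remain intact. Downstream, the woodchuck hepatitis virus posttranscriptional regulatory element enhances transcript stability and expression, and the SV40 polyadenylation signal terminates the message; the short annotated large T antigen fragment is simply part of this SV40 3′ region.

The associated publication concerns Tetbow multicolour labelling, in which Tet-driven fluorescent proteins of different colours are co-expressed at varying levels to give neurons distinct hues for tracing and automated reconstruction. This plasmid provides the YPet colour component.
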