Features (pLannotate 1.2.2; 16 found; start..end, strand, type, name):
     30..458     -  rep_origin     f1 ori (sequence partly withheld): f1 bacteriophage origin of replication; arrow indicates direction of (+) strand synthesis
    463..618     -  CDS            lacZα (fragment): LacZα fragment of β-galactosidase; lacZ fragment
    626..644     +  promoter       T7 promoter: promoter for bacteriophage T7 RNA polymerase
    653..965     +  promoter       tight TRE promoter: Tet-responsive promoter PTight, consisting of seven tet operator sequences followed by the minimal CMV promoter
    982..1698    +  CDS            YPet: YPet is a basic (constitutively fluorescent) yellow fluorescent protein published in 2005, derived from Aequorea victoria. It has moderate acid sensitivity.
   1720..2308    +  misc_feature   WPRE: woodchuck hepatitis virus posttranscriptional regulatory element
   2363..2446    +  CDS            large T antigen (fragment): large T antigen from SV40 (simian virus 40)
   2469..2550    +  polyA_signal   SV40 poly(A) signal: SV40 polyadenylation signal
   2564..2582    -  promoter       T3 promoter: promoter for bacteriophage T3 RNA polymerase
   2627..2643    -  protein_bind   lac operator: The lac repressor binds to the lac operator to inhibit transcription in E. coli. This inhibition can be relieved by adding lactose or isopropyl-β-D-thiogalactopyranoside (IPTG). lac repressor encoded by lacI
   2651..2681    -  promoter       lac promoter: promoter for the E. coli lac operon
   2696..2717    -  protein_bind   CAP binding site: CAP binding activates transcription in the presence of cAMP. E. coli catabolite activator protein
   2730..2822    -  CDS            lacI (fragment): lac repressor; lacI; The lac repressor binds to the lac operator to inhibit transcription in E. coli. This inhibition can be relieved by adding lactose or isopropyl-β-D-thiogalactopyranoside (IPTG).
   3005..3593    -  rep_origin     ori: high-copy-number ColE1/pMB1/pBR322/pUC origin of replication
   3764..4624    -  CDS            AmpR: β-lactamase; bla; confers resistance to ampicillin, carbenicillin, and related antibiotics
   4625..4729    -  promoter       AmpR promoter: bla
>Addgene plasmid #193335 | pBS-TRE-YPet-WPRE | addgene full sequence | sequence record 394050 | Addgene NGS Result
CTAAATTGTAAGCGTTAATATTTTGTTAAAATTCGCGTTAAATTTTTGTTAAATCAGCTCATTTTTTAAC
CAATAGGCCGAAATCGGCAAAATCCCTTATAAATCAAAAGAATAGACCGAGATAGGGT
[37 nt withheld, positions 129-165]
AAAGAACGTGGACTCCAACGTCAAAGG
[49 nt withheld, positions 193-241]
T
[91 nt withheld, positions 243-333]
G
[124 nt withheld, positions 335-458]
CCCATTCGCCATTCAGGCTGCGCAACTGTTGGGAAGGGCGATCGGTGCGGGCCTCTTCGCTATTACGCCA
GCTGGCGAAAGGGGGATGTGCTGCAAGGCGATTAAGTTGGGTAACGCCAGGGTTTTCCCAGTCACGACGT
TGTAAAACGACGGCCAGTGAGCGCGCGTAATACGACTCACTATAGGGCGAATTGGTTTACTCCCTATCAG
TGATAGAGAACGTATGTCGAGTTTACTCCCTATCAGTGATAGAGAACGATGTCGAGTTTACTCCCTATCA
GTGATAGAGAACGTATGTCGAGTTTACTCCCTATCAGTGATAGAGAACGTATGTCGAGTTTACTCCCTAT
CAGTGATAGAGAACGTATGTCGAGTTTATCCCTATCAGTGATAGAGAACGTATGTCGAGTTTACTCCCTA
TCAGTGATAGAGAACGTATGTCGAGGTAGGCGTGTACGGTGGGAGGCCTATATAAGCAGAGCTCGTTTAG
TGAACCGTCAGATCGCCTGGAGAATTCGCCACCATGGTGAGCAAGGGCGAGGAGCTGTTCACCGGGGTGG
TGCCCATCCTGGTCGAGCTGGACGGCGACGTAAACGGCCACAAGTTCAGCGTGTCCGGCGAGGGCGAGGG
CGATGCCACCTACGGCAAGCTGACCCTGAAGCTTCTATGCACCACCGGCAAGCTGCCCGTGCCCTGGCCC
ACCCTCGTGACCACCCTGGGCTACGGCCTGCAGTGCTTCGCCCGCTACCCCGACCACATGAAGCAGCACG
ACTTCTTCAAGTCCGCCATGCCCGAAGGCTACGTCCAGGAGCGCACCATCTTCTTCAAGGACGACGGCAA
CTACAAGACCCGCGCCGAGGTGAAGTTCGAGGGCGACACCCTGGTGAACCGCATCGAGCTGAAGGGCATC
GACTTCAAGGAGGACGGCAACATCCTGGGGCACAAGCTGGAGTACAACTACAACAGCCACAACGTCTATA
TCACCGCCGACAAGCAGAAGAACGGCATCAAGGCCAACTTCAAGATCCGCCACAACATCGAGGACGGCGG
CGTGCAGCTCGCCGACCACTACCAGCAGAACACCCCCATCGGCGACGGCCCCGTGCTGCTGCCCGACAAC
CACTACCTGAGCTACCAGTCCGCCCTGTTCAAAGACCCCAACGAGAAGCGCGATCACATGGTCCTGCTGG
AGTTCCTGACCGCCGCCGGGATCACTGAGGGCATGAACGAGCTGTACAAGTAAGCGGCCGCGCTTATCGA
TAATCAACCTCTGGATTACAAAATTTGTGAAAGATTGACTGGTATTCTTAACTATGTTGCTCCTTTTACG
CTATGTGGATACGCTGCTTTAATGCCTTTGTATCATGCTATTGCTTCCCGTATGGCTTTCATTTTCTCCT
CCTTGTATAAATCCTGGTTGCTGTCTCTTTATGAGGAGTTGTGGCCCGTTGTCAGGCAACGTGGCGTGGT
GTGCACTGTGTTTGCTGACGCAACCCCCACTGGTTGGGGCATTGCCACCACCTGTCAGCTCCTTTCCGGG
ACTTTCGCTTTCCCCCTCCCTATTGCCACGGCGGAACTCATCGCCGCCTGCCTTGCCCGCTGCTGGACAG
GGGCTCGGCTGTTGGGCACTGACAATTCCGTGGTGTTGTCGGGGAAATCATCGTCCTTTCCTTGGCTGCT
CGCCTGTGTTGCCACCTGGATTCTGCGCGGGACGTCCTTCTGCTACGTCCCTTCGGCCCTCAATCCAGCG
GACCTTCCTTCCCGCGGCCTGCTGCCGGCTCTGCGGCCTCTTCCGCGTCTTCGCCTTCGCCCTCAGACGA
GTCGGATCTCCCTTTGGGCCGCCTCCCCGCATCGATACCGTCGACGCGGCCGCATCGATAAGCTTGTCGA
CGATATCTCTAGAGGATCATAATCAGCCATACCACATTTGTAGAGGTTTTACTTGCTTTAAAAAACCTCC
CACACCTCCCCCTGAACCTGAAACATAAAATGAATGCAATTGTTGTTGTTAACTTGTTTATTGCAGCTTA
TAATGGTTACAAATAAAGCAATAGCATCACAAATTTCACAAATAAAGCATTTTTTTCACTGCCCAGCTTT
TGTTCCCTTTAGTGAGGGTTAATTGCGCGCTTGGCGTAATCATGGTCATAGCTGTTTCCTGTGTGAAATT
GTTATCCGCTCACAATTCCACACAACATACGAGCCGGAAGCATAAAGTGTAAAGCCTGGGGTGCCTAATG
AGTGAGCTAACTCACATTAATTGCGTTGCGCTCACTGCCCGCTTTCCAGTCGGGAAACCTGTCGTGCCAG
CTGCATTAATGAATCGGCCAACGCGCGGGGAGAGGCGGTTTGCGTATTGGGCGCTCTTCCGCTTCCTCGC
TCACTGACTCGCTGCGCTCGGTCGTTCGGCTGCGGCGAGCGGTATCAGCTCACTCAAAGGCGGTAATACG
GTTATCCACAGAATCAGGGGATAACGCAGGAAAGAACATGTGAGCAAAAGGCCAGCAAAAGGCCAGGAAC
CGTAAAAAGGCCGCGTTGCTGGCGTTTTTCCATAGGCTCCGCCCCCCTGACGAGCATCACAAAAATCGAC
GCTCAAGTCAGAGGTGGCGAAACCCGACAGGACTATAAAGATACCAGGCGTTTCCCCCTGGAAGCTCCCT
CGTGCGCTCTCCTGTTCCGACCCTGCCGCTTACCGGATACCTGTCCGCCTTTCTCCCTTCGGGAAGCGTG
GCGCTTTCTCATAGCTCACGCTGTAGGTATCTCAGTTCGGTGTAGGTCGTTCGCTCCAAGCTGGGCTGTG
TGCACGAACCCCCCGTTCAGCCCGACCGCTGCGCCTTATCCGGTAACTATCGTCTTGAGTCCAACCCGGT
AAGACACGACTTATCGCCACTGGCAGCAGCCACTGGTAACAGGATTAGCAGAGCGAGGTATGTAGGCGGT
GCTACAGAGTTCTTGAAGTGGTGGCCTAACTACGGCTACACTAGAAGAACAGTATTTGGTATCTGCGCTC
TGCTGAAGCCAGTTACCTTCGGAAAAAGAGTTGGTAGCTCTTGATCCGGCAAACAAACCACCGCTGGTAG
CGGTGGTTTTTTTGTTTGCAAGCAGCAGATTACGCGCAGAAAAAAAGGATCTCAAGAAGATCCTTTGATC
TTTTCTACGGGGTCTGACGCTCAGTGGAACGAAAACTCACGTTAAGGGATTTTGGTCATGAGATTATCAA
AAAGGATCTTCACCTAGATCCTTTTAAATTAAAAATGAAGTTTTAAATCAATCTAAAGTATATATGAGTA
AACTTGGTCTGACAGTTACCAATGCTTAATCAGTGAGGCACCTATCTCAGCGATCTGTCTATTTCGTTCA
TCCATAGTTGCCTGACTCCCCGTCGTGTAGATAACTACGATACGGGAGGGCTTACCATCTGGCCCCAGTG
CTGCAATGATACCGCGAGACCCACGCTCACCGGCTCCAGATTTATCAGCAATAAACCAGCCAGCCGGAAG
GGCCGAGCGCAGAAGTGGTCCTGCAACTTTATCCGCCTCCATCCAGTCTATTAATTGTTGCCGGGAAGCT
AGAGTAAGTAGTTCGCCAGTTAATAGTTTGCGCAACGTTGTTGCCATTGCTACAGGCATCGTGGTGTCAC
GCTCGTCGTTTGGTATGGCTTCATTCAGCTCCGGTTCCCAACGATCAAGGCGAGTTACATGATCCCCCAT
GTTGTGCAAAAAAGCGGTTAGCTCCTTCGGTCCTCCGATCGTTGTCAGAAGTAAGTTGGCCGCAGTGTTA
TCACTCATGGTTATGGCAGCACTGCATAATTCTCTTACTGTCATGCCATCCGTAAGATGCTTTTCTGTGA
CTGGTGAGTACTCAACCAAGTCATTCTGAGAATAGTGTATGCGGCGACCGAGTTGCTCTTGCCCGGCGTC
AATACGGGATAATACCGCGCCACATAGCAGAACTTTAAAAGTGCTCATCATTGGAAAACGTTCTTCGGGG
CGAAAACTCTCAAGGATCTTACCGCTGTTGAGATCCAGTTCGATGTAACCCACTCGTGCACCCAACTGAT
CTTCAGCATCTTTTACTTTCACCAGCGTTTCTGGGTGAGCAAAAACAGGAAGGCAAAATGCCGCAAAAAA
GGGAATAAGGGCGACACGGAAATGTTGAATACTCATACTCTTCCTTTTTCAATATTATTGAAGCATTTAT
CAGGGTTATTGTCTCATGAGCGGATACATATTTGAATGTATTTAGAAAAATAAACAAATAGGGGTTCCGC
GCACATTTCCCCGAAAAGTGCCAC
